Addgene plasmid #109782: pHH0103_GNA15_G-alpha
Purpose: Protein expression and purification of GNA15_G-alpha
Depositing lab: Sachdev Sidhu. Depositing organization: University of Toronto. Publication: Large-scale survey and database of high affinity ligands for peptide recognition modules. Teyra J, Kelil A, Jain S, Helmy M, Jajodia R, Hooda Y, Gu J, D'Cruz AA, Nicholson SE, Min J, Sudol M, Kim PM, Bader GD, Sidhu SS. Mol Syst Biol. 2020 Dec;16(12):e9310. doi: 10.15252/msb.20199310. PubMed 33438817.
Backbone
  Vector backbone: pHH0103
  Vector type: Bacterial Expression
Growth in bacteria
  Bacterial resistance: Ampicillin, 100 μg/mL
  Growth temperature: 37°C
  Growth strain: DH5alpha
  Copy number: Low Copy
Gene/Insert
  Gene/Insert name: GNA15_G-alpha
  Species: H. sapiens (human)
  Entrez Gene: GNA15 (a.k.a. GNA16, HG1L)
  Cloning method: Restriction Enzyme; 5′ cloning site Sfi1 (unknown if destroyed); 3′ cloning site Not1 (unknown if destroyed)
Terms and licenses: Academic/Nonprofit Terms; Industry Terms: Not Available to Industry
How to cite: pHH0103_GNA15_G-alpha was a gift from Sachdev Sidhu (Addgene plasmid # 109782 ; http://n2t.net/addgene:109782 ; RRID:Addgene_109782)
