[The description below was written by a language model from this plasmid's Addgene catalogue record and pLannotate feature annotations shown in this document.]
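Description:
pHH0103_GNA15_G-alpha is a 7,845 nt bacterial expression plasmid built on the pHH0103 backbone for producing and purifying the G-alpha domain of human GNA15 (also known as GNA16) in E. coli. It replicates from a ColE1/pMB1-type origin with the pBR322 bom region, and the catalogue lists it as low copy. Selection is by ampicillin through the β-lactamase gene and its own promoter. An f1 phage origin is also present, inserted within the rop gene so that only rop fragments are annotated. Other backbone remnants include fragments of the tetracycline resistance gene and its promoter.

The expression cassette is driven by the tac promoter, a strong trp/lac hybrid, followed by a lac operator. The plasmid carries its own lacI gene under the lacIq promoter, so transcription is repressed until induced with IPTG. Downstream, the annotated coding features run in order: a 6xHis tag, Schistosoma japonicum glutathione S-transferase, and the GNA15 segment, which was cloned between SfiI and NotI sites. This arrangement is consistent with an N-terminally His- and GST-tagged fusion protein that could be captured on either nickel or glutathione resins, although the record does not explicitly confirm the reading frame or describe any protease cleavage site. The insert is followed by the bacteriophage fd terminator. Beyond this lie two fragments of M13 gene III, which suggest a phagemid ancestry; because they sit after the terminator, they are probably not part of the expressed product.

The associated publication is a large-scale survey of high-affinity ligands for peptide recognition modules, so the purified domain was presumably made as a target protein for such binding studies, though the record states only expression and purification as the purpose.
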