Features (pLannotate 1.2.2; 21 found; start..end, strand, type, name):
      1..29      +  promoter       tac promoter: strong E. coli promoter; hybrid between the trp and lac UV5 promoters
     37..53      +  protein_bind   lac operator: The lac repressor binds to the lac operator to inhibit transcription in E. coli. This inhibition can be relieved by adding lactose or isopropyl-β-D-thiogalactopyranoside (IPTG). lac repressor encoded by lacI
    138..155     +  CDS            6xHis: 6xHis affinity tag
    171..824     +  CDS            GST26_SCHJA: Experimental evidence at protein level: Swiss-Prot protein existence level 1. GST isoenzymes appear to play a central role in the parasite detoxification system. Other functions are also suspected including a role in increasing the solubility of haematin in the parasite gut. From Schistosoma japonicum (Blood fluke).
    906..2024    +  CDS            GNA15: GNA15_HUMAN - Also known as GNA16. Experimental evidence at protein level: Swiss-Prot protein existence level 1. Guanine nucleotide-binding proteins (G proteins) are involved as modulators or transducers in various transmembrane signaling systems. From Homo sapiens (Human).
   2040..2087    +  terminator     fd terminator (sequence withheld): central terminator from bacteriophage fd (Otsuka and Kunisawa, 1982)
   2092..2304    +  CDS            M13 gene III (fragment) (sequence partly withheld): pIII; III; minor coat protein
   2319..2789    +  CDS            M13 gene III (fragment) (sequence partly withheld): pIII; III; minor coat protein
   2811..2881    +  CDS            TcR (fragment): tetracycline efflux protein; tet; confers resistance to tetracycline
   3123..3503    -  CDS            YPB1_ECOLX: Protein predicted: Swiss-Prot protein existence level 4. From Escherichia coli.
   3520..3671    +  CDS            rop (fragment): Rop protein, which maintains plasmids at low copy number; rop
   3707..4135    -  rep_origin     f1 ori (sequence partly withheld): f1 bacteriophage origin of replication; arrow indicates direction of (+) strand synthesis
   4144..4183    +  CDS            rop (fragment): Rop protein, which maintains plasmids at low copy number; rop
   4285..4425    +  misc_feature   bom: basis of mobility region from pBR322
   4611..5198    -  rep_origin     ori: high-copy-number ColE1/pMB1/pBR322/pUC origin of replication
   5369..6229    -  CDS            AmpR: β-lactamase; bla; confers resistance to ampicillin, carbenicillin, and related antibiotics
   6230..6334    -  promoter       AmpR promoter: bla
   6443..6520    +  promoter       lacIq promoter: lacI (mutant); In the lacIq allele, a single base change in the promoter boosts expression of the lacI gene about 10-fold.
   6521..7603    +  CDS            lacI: lac repressor; lacI; The lac repressor binds to the lac operator to inhibit transcription in E. coli. This inhibition can be relieved by adding lactose or isopropyl-β-D-thiogalactopyranoside (IPTG).
   7616..7637    +  protein_bind   CAP binding site: CAP binding activates transcription in the presence of cAMP. E. coli catabolite activator protein
   7656..7673    +  promoter       tet promoter (fragment): E. coli promoter for tetracycline efflux protein gene
>Addgene plasmid #109782 | pHH0103_GNA15_G-alpha | addgene full sequence | sequence record 213641 | Addgene NGS Result
TTGACAATTAATCATCGGCTCGTATAATGTGTGGAATTGTGAGCGGATAACAATTTCACACAGGAAACAG
CCAGTCCGTTTAGGTGTTTTCACGAGCACTTCACCAACAAGGACCATAGATTATGAAAATCGAAGAACAC
CATCACCATCACCATTCCAGCGGTAAGCTTATGTCCCCTATACTAGGTTATTGGAAAATTAAGGGCCTTG
TGCAACCCACTCGACTTCTTTTGGAATATCTTGAAGAAAAATATGAAGAGCATTTGTATGAGCGCGATGA
AGGTGATAAATGGCGAAACAAAAAGTTTGAATTGGGTTTGGAGTTTCCCAATCTTCCTTATTATATTGAT
GGTGATGTTAAATTAACACAGTCTATGGCCATCATACGTTATATAGCTGACAAGCACAACATGTTGGGTG
GTTGTCCAAAAGAGCGTGCAGAGATTTCAATGCTTGAAGGAGCGGTTTTGGATATTAGATACGGTGTTTC
GAGAATTGCATATAGTAAAGACTTTGAAACTCTCAAAGTTGATTTTCTTAGCAAGCTACCTGAAATGCTG
AAAATGTTCGAAGATCGTTTATGTCATAAAACATATTTAAATGGTGATCATGTAACCCATCCTGACTTCA
TGTTGTATGACGCTCTTGATGTTGTTTTATACATGGACCCAATGTGCCTGGATGCGTTCCCAAAATTAGT
TTGTTTTAAAAAACGTATTGAAGCTATCCCACAAATTGATAAGTACTTGAAATCCAGCAAGTATATAGCA
TGGCCTTTGCAGGGCTGGCAAGCCACGTTTGGTGGTGGCGACCATCCTCCAAAATCGGATCTGGAAGTTC
TGTTCCAGGGGCCCCTGTCCAGCGGTCTGGTTCCGCGTGGTTCCGGTACCGCGGCCCAGCCGGCCGCTCG
TTCTCTGACTTGGCGTTGTTGCCCATGGTGCCTGACCGAAGACGAGAAAGCTGCGGCCCGTGTTGACCAA
GAAATTAACCGTATTCTGCTGGAGCAGAAGAAACAGGATCGTGGTGAGCTGAAACTGCTGCTGCTGGGTC
CGGGTGAATCTGGCAAATCCACCTTCATTAAACAGATGCGTATCATCCACGGTGCTGGCTACTCCGAGGA
AGAACGTAAAGGTTTTCGCCCGCTGGTTTATCAGAATATCTTTGTAAGCATGCGTGCGATGATCGAAGCT
ATGGAACGTCTGCAGATCCCGTTCTCCCGTCCGGAATCTAAACACCACGCGTCCCTGGTGATGAGCCAGG
ACCCGTACAAAGTTACTACTTTCGAGAAACGTTATGCCGCAGCTATGCAATGGCTGTGGCGTGACGCAGG
CATCCGTGCTTACTATGAACGTCGTCGCGAATTCCACCTGCTGGATTCTGCGGTCTATTACCTGAGCCAT
CTGGAACGTATCACCGAAGAAGGCTACGTTCCAACCGCACAGGACGTACTGCGCTCTCGCATGCCGACCA
CGGGTATCAACGAATACTGCTTCTCCGTGCAGAAAACCAACCTGCGCATCGTTGATGTCGGTGGCCAGAA
AAGCGAACGCAAAAAGTGGATTCATTGTTTCGAAAACGTGATCGCACTGATCTACCTGGCGTCTCTGAGC
GAATATGATCAATGCCTGGAGGAAAACAATCAGGAGAACCGTATGAAAGAAAGCCTGGCGCTGTTCGGTA
CCATTCTGGAGCTGCCGTGGTTTAAATCTACTTCCGTTATTCTGTTCCTGAACAAGACCGATATCCTGGA
AGAAAAAATCCCGACGTCCCACCTGGCCACTTATTTCCCGTCCTTCCAGGGCCCTAAACAGGACGCGGAA
GCAGCCAAGCGTTTTATTCTGGACATGTACACTCGTATGTACACCGGTTGTGTGGACGGCCCGGAAGGCA
GCAAGAAAGGTGCACGCTCTCGTCGCCTGTTCTCTCACTACACCTGCGCTACCGATACGCAGAACATCCG
CAAAGTGTTTAAAGACGTTCGTGATTCTGTACTGGCGCGCTACCTGGATGAAATCAACCTGCTGGCGGCC
GCATA
[142 nt withheld, positions 2036-2177]
C
[98 nt withheld, positions 2179-2276]
AGTTTGTACTGGTGACGAAACTCAGTGTCTAGCTAGAGTGGC
[149 nt withheld, positions 2319-2467]
T
[41 nt withheld, positions 2469-2509]
T
[62 nt withheld, positions 2511-2572]
A
[35 nt withheld, positions 2574-2608]
CCTCCCTCAATCGGTTGAATGTCGCCCTTTTGTCTTTGGCGCTGGTAAACCATATGAA
[86 nt withheld, positions 2667-2752]
T
[54 nt withheld, positions 2754-2807]
CTAGCGCCGCCCTATACCTTGTCTGCCTCCCCGCGTTGCGTCGCGGTGCATGGAGCCGGGCCACCTCGAC
CTGAATGGAAGCCGGCGGCACCTCGCTAACGGATTCACCACTCCAAGAATTGGAGCCAATCAATTCTTGC
GGAGAACTGTGAATGCGCAAACCAACCCTTGGCAGAACATATCCATCGCGTCCGCCATCTCCAGCAGCCG
CACGCGGCGCATCTCGGGCAGCGTTGGGTCCTGGCCACGGGTGCGCATGATCGTGCTCCTGTCGTTGAGG
ACCCGGCTAGGCTGGCGGGGTTGCCTTACTGGTTAGCAGAATGAATCACCGATACGCGAGCGAACGTGAA
GCGACTGCTGCTGCAAAACGTCTGCGACCTGAGCAACAACATGAATGGTCTTCGGTTTCCGTGTTTCGTA
AAGTCTGGAAACGCGGAAGTCAGCGCCCTGCACCATTATGTTCCGGATCTGCATCGCAGGATGCTGCTGG
CTACCCTGTGGAACACCTACATCTGTATTAACGAAGCGCTGGCATTGACCCTGAGTGATTTTTCTCTGGT
CCCGCCGCATCCATACCGCCAGTTGTTTACCCTCACAACGTTCCAGTAACCGGGCATGTTCATCATCAGT
AACCCGTATCGTGAGCATCCTCTCTCGTTTCATCGGTATCATTACCCCCATGAACAGAAATCCCCCTTAC
ACGGAGGCATCAGTGACCAAACAGGAAAAAACCGCCCTTAACATGGCCCGCTTTATCAGAAGCCAGACAT
TAACGCTTCTGGAGAAACTCAACGAGCTGGACGCGGATGAACAGGCAGACATCTGTGAATCGCTTCACGA
CCACGCTGATGAGCTTTACCGCAGGATCCGCGAAATTGTAAGCGTTAATATTTTGTTAAAATTCGCGTTA
AATTTTTGTTAAATCAGCTCATTTTTTAACCAATAGGCCGAAATCGGCAAAATCCCTTATAAATCAAAAG
AATAGACCGAGATAGGGT
[37 nt withheld, positions 3806-3842]
AAAGAACGTGGACTCCAACGTCAAAGG
[49 nt withheld, positions 3870-3918]
T
[91 nt withheld, positions 3920-4010]
G
[124 nt withheld, positions 4012-4135]
CGCGGATCCTGCCTCGCGCGTTTCGGTGATGACGGTGAAAACCTCTGACACATGCAGCTCCCGGAGACGG
TCACAGCTTGTCTGTAAGCGGATGCCGGGAGCAGACAAGCCCGTCAGGGCGCGTCAGCGGGTGTTGGCGG
GTGTCGGGGCGCAGCCATGACCCAGTCACGTAGCGATAGCGGAGTGTATACTGGCTTAACTATGCGGCAT
CAGAGCAGATTGTACTGAGAGTGCACCATATGCGGTGTGAAATACCGCACAGATGCGTAAGGAGAAAATA
CCGCATCAGGCGCTCTTCCGCTTCCTCGCTCACTGACTCGCTGCGCTCGGTCGTTCGGCTGCGGCGAGCG
GTATCAGCTCACTCAAAGGCGGTAATACGGTTATCCACAGAATCAGGGGATAACGCAGGAAAGAACATGT
GAGCAAAAGGCCAGCAAAAGGCCAGGAACCGTAAAAAGGCCGCGTTGCTGGCGTTTTTCCATAGGCTCCG
CCCCCCTGACGAGCATCACAAAAATCGACGCTCAAGTCAGAGGTGGCGAAACCCGACAGGACTATAAAGA
TACCAGGGTTTCCCCCTGGAAGCTCCCTCGTGCGCTCTCCTGTTCCGACCCTGCCGCTTACCGGATACCT
GTCCGCCTTTCTCCCTTCGGGAAGCGTGGCGCTTTCTCATAGCTCACGCTGTAGGTATCTCAGTTCGGTG
TAGGTCGTTCGCTCCAAGCTGGGCTGTGTGCACGAACCCCCCGTTCAGCCCGACCGCTGCGCCTTATCCG
GTAACTATCGTCTTGAGTCCAACCCGGTAAGACACGACTTATCGCCACTGGCAGCAGCCACTGGTAACAG
GATTAGCAGAGCGAGGTATGTAGGCGGTGCTACAGAGTTCTTGAAGTGGTGGCCTAACTACGGCTACACT
AGAAGGACAGTATTTGGTATCTGCGCTCTGCTGAAGCCAGTTACCTTCGGAAAAAGAGTTGGTAGCTCTT
GATCCGGCAAACAAACCACCGCTGGTAGCGGTGGTTTTTTTGTTTGCAAGCAGCAGATTACGCGCAGAAA
AAAAGGATCTCAAGAAGATCCTTTGATCTTTTCTACGGGGTCTGACGCTCAGTGGAACGAAAACTCACGT
TAAGGGATTTTGGTCATGAGATTATCAAAAAGGATCTTCACCTAGATCCTTTTAAATTAAAAATGAAGTT
TTAAATCAATCTAAAGTATATATGAGTAAACTTGGTCTGACAGTTACCAATGCTTAATCAGTGAGGCACC
TATCTCAGCGATCTGTCTATTTCGTTCATCCATAGTTGCCTGACTCCCCGTCGTGTAGATAACTACGATA
CGGGAGGGCTTACCATCTGGCCCCAGTGCTGCAATGATACCGCGAGACCCACGCTCACCGGCTCCAGATT
TATCAGCAATAAACCAGCCAGCCGGAAGGGCCGAGCGCAGAAGTGGTCCTGCAACTTTATCCGCCTCCAT
CCAGTCTATTAATTGTTGCCGGGAAGCTAGAGTAAGTAGTTCGCCAGTTAATAGTTTGCGCAACGTTGTT
GCCATTGCTGCAGGCATCGTGGTGTCACGCTCGTCGTTTGGTATGGCTTCATTCAGCTCCGGTTCCCAAC
GATCAAGGCGAGTTACATGATCCCCCATGTTGTGCAAAAAAGCGGTTAGCTCCTTCGGTCCTCCGATCGT
TGTCAGAAGTAAGTTGGCCGCAGTGTTATCACTCATGGTTATGGCAGCACTGCATAATTCTCTTACTGTC
ATGCCATCCGTAAGATGCTTTTCTGTGACTGGTGAGTACTCAACCAAGTCATTCTGAGAATAGTGTATGC
GGCGACCGAGTTGCTCTTGCCCGGCGTCAACACGGGATAATACCGCGCCACATAGCAGAACTTTAAAAGT
GCTCATCATTGGAAAACGTTCTTCGGGGCGAAAACTCTCAAGGATCTTACCGCTGTTGAGATCCAGTTCG
ATGTAACCCACTCGTGCACCCAACTGATCTTCAGCATCTTTTACTTTCACCAGCGTTTCTGGGTGAGCAA
AAACAGGAAGGCAAAATGCCGCAAAAAAGGGAATAAGGGCGACACGGAAATGTTGAATACTCATACTCTT
CCTTTTTCAATATTATTGAAGCATTTATCAGGGTTATTGTCTCATGAGCGGATACATATTTGAATGTATT
TAGAAAAATAAACAAATAGGGGTTCCGCGCACATTTCCCCGAAAAGTGCCACCTGACGTCTAAGAAACCA
TTATTATCATGACATTAACCTATAAAAATAGGCGTATCACGAGGCCCTTTCGTCTTCAAGAATTCCCGAC
ACCATCGAATGGTGCAAAACCTTTCGCGGTATGGCATGATAGCGCCCGGAAGAGAGTCAATTCAGGGTGG
TGAATGTGAAACCAGTAACGTTATACGATGTCGCAGAGTATGCCGGTGTCTCTTATCAGACCGTTTCCCG
CGTGGTGAACCAGGCCAGCCACGTTTCTGCGAAAACGCGGGAAAAAGTGGAAGCGGCGATGGCGGAGCTG
AATTACATTCCCAACCGCGTGGCACAACAACTGGCGGGCAAACAGTCGTTGCTGATTGGCGTTGCCACCT
CCAGTCTGGCCCTGCACGCGCCGTCGCAAATTGTCGCGGCGATTAAATCTCGCGCCGATCAACTGGGTGC
CAGCGTGGTGGTGTCGATGGTAGAACGAAGCGGCGTCGAAGCCTGTAAAGCGGCGGTGCACAATCTTCTC
GCGCAACGCGTCAGTGGGCTGATCATTAACTATCCGCTGGATGACCAGGATGCCATTGCTGTGGAAGCTG
CCTGCACTAATGTTCCGGCGTTATTTCTTGATGTCTCTGACCAGACACCCATCAACAGTATTATTTTCTC
CCATGAAGACGGTACGCGACTGGGCGTGGAGCATCTGGTCGCATTGGGTCACCAGCAAATCGCGCTGTTA
GCGGGCCCATTAAGTTCTGTCTCGGCGCGTCTGCGTCTGGCTGGCTGGCATAAATATCTCACTCGCAATC
AAATTCAGCCGATAGCGGAACGGGAAGGCGACTGGAGTGCCATGTCCGGTTTTCAACAAACCATGCAAAT
GCTGAATGAGGGCATCGTTCCCACTGCGATGCTGGTTGCCAACGATCAGATGGCGCTGGGCGCAATGCGC
GCCATTACCGAGTCCGGGCTGCGCGTTGGTGCGGATATCTCGGTAGTGGGATACGACGATACCGAAGACA
GCTCATGTTATATCCCGCCGTTAACCACCATCAAACAGGATTTTCGCCTGCTGGGGCAAACCAGCGTGGA
CCGCTTGCTGCAACTCTCTCAGGGCCAGGCGGTGAAGGGCAATCAGCTGTTGCCCGTCTCACTGGTGAAA
AGAAAAACCACCCTGGCGCCCAATACGCAAACCGCCTCTCCCCGCGCGTTGGCCGATTCATTAATGCAGC
TGGCACGACAGGTTTCCCGACTGGAAAGCGGGCAGTGAGCGCAACGCAATTAATGTAAGTTAGCTCACTC
ATTAGGCACAATTCTCATGTTTGACAGCTTATCATCGACTGCACGGTGCACCAATGCTTCTGGCGTCAGG
CAGCCATCGGAAGCTGTGGTATGGCTGTGCAGGTCGTAAATCACTGCATAATTCGTGTCGCTCAAGGCGC
ACTCCCGTTCTGGATAATGTTTTTTGCGCCGACATCATAACGGTTCTGGCAAATATTCTGAAATGAGCTG
