>Addgene plasmid #109782 | pHH0103_GNA15_G-alpha | depositor partial sequence | sequence record 206734 | pHH0103_GNA15_G-alpha sequence 1140 bps
GGCCCAGCCGGCCGCTCGTTCTCTGACTTGGCGTTGTTGCCCATGGTGCCTGACCGAAGACGAGAAAGCT
GCGGCCCGTGTTGACCAAGAAATTAACCGTATTCTGCTGGAGCAGAAGAAACAGGATCGTGGTGAGCTGA
AACTGCTGCTGCTGGGTCCGGGTGAATCTGGCAAATCCACCTTCATTAAACAGATGCGTATCATCCACGG
TGCTGGCTACTCCGAGGAAGAACGTAAAGGTTTTCGCCCGCTGGTTTATCAGAATATCTTTGTAAGCATG
CGTGCGATGATCGAAGCTATGGAACGTCTGCAGATCCCGTTCTCCCGTCCGGAATCTAAACACCACGCGT
CCCTGGTGATGAGCCAGGACCCGTACAAAGTTACTACTTTCGAGAAACGTTATGCCGCAGCTATGCAATG
GCTGTGGCGTGACGCAGGCATCCGTGCTTACTATGAACGTCGTCGCGAATTCCACCTGCTGGATTCTGCG
GTCTATTACCTGAGCCATCTGGAACGTATCACCGAAGAAGGCTACGTTCCAACCGCACAGGACGTACTGC
GCTCTCGCATGCCGACCACGGGTATCAACGAATACTGCTTCTCCGTGCAGAAAACCAACCTGCGCATCGT
TGATGTCGGTGGCCAGAAAAGCGAACGCAAAAAGTGGATTCATTGTTTCGAAAACGTGATCGCACTGATC
TACCTGGCGTCTCTGAGCGAATATGATCAATGCCTGGAGGAAAACAATCAGGAGAACCGTATGAAAGAAA
GCCTGGCGCTGTTCGGTACCATTCTGGAGCTGCCGTGGTTTAAATCTACTTCCGTTATTCTGTTCCTGAA
CAAGACCGATATCCTGGAAGAAAAAATCCCGACGTCCCACCTGGCCACTTATTTCCCGTCCTTCCAGGGC
CCTAAACAGGACGCGGAAGCAGCCAAGCGTTTTATTCTGGACATGTACACTCGTATGTACACCGGTTGTG
TGGACGGCCCGGAAGGCAGCAAGAAAGGTGCACGCTCTCGTCGCCTGTTCTCTCACTACACCTGCGCTAC
CGATACGCAGAACATCCGCAAAGTGTTTAAAGACGTTCGTGATTCTGTACTGGCGCGCTACCTGGATGAA
ATCAACCTGCTGGCGGCCGC
